>Addgene plasmid #231119 | AA498 | addgene full sequence | sequence record 458365 | Addgene NGS Result
TCGCGCGTTTCGGTGATGACGGTGAAAACCTCTGACACATGCAGCTCCCGGAGACGGTCACAGCTTGTCT
GTAAGCGGATGCCGGGAGCAGACAAGCCCGTCAGGGCGCGTCAGCGGGTGTTGGCGGGTGTCGGGGCTGG
CTTAACTATGCGGCATCAGAGCAGATTGTACTGAGAGTGCACCATATGCGGTGTGAAATACCGCACAGAT
GCGTAAGGAGAAAATACCGCATCAGGCGCCATTCGCCATTCAGGCTGCGCAACTGTTGGGAAGGGCGATC
GGTGCGGGCCTCTTCGCTATTACGCCAGCTGGCGAAAGGGGGATGTGCTGCAAGGCGATTAAGTTGGGTA
ACGCCAGGGTTTTCCCAGTCACGACGTTGTAAAACGACGGCCAGAGAATTCGAGCTCGGTACCTCGCGAA
TACATCTAGATGAAGACGTCAGAGAGGGCCTATTTCCCATGATTCCTTCATATTTGCATATACGATACAA
GGCTGTTAGAGAGATAATTAGAATTAATTTGACTGTAAACACAAAGATATTAGTACAAAATACGTGACGT
AGAAAGTAATAATTTCTTGGGTAGTTTGCAGTTTTAAAATTATGTTTTAAAATGGACTATCATATGCTTA
CCGTAACTTGAAAGTATTTCGATTTCTTGGCTTTATATATCTTGTGGAAAGGACGAAACACCGCTTACCG
TTCAGCAAATGCCGTTTCAGAGCTAAGCACAAGAGTGCATAGCAAGTTGAAATAAGGCTAGTCCGTTTAC
AACTTGAAAAAGTGGCACCCGAGTCGGGTGCTTTTTTGAAAGCTCCTCTACTATTCTTTCCCCTGCACTG
TGACCCAATGGAAAAAAGCACCGACTCGGTGCCACTTTGCTGTTTCCAGCAAAGTTGATAACGGACTAGC
CTTATTTAAACTTGCTATGCTGTTTCCAGCATAGCTCTTAAACCCGATTACCCTACACATCTGCGGGAAA
GAGTGGTCTCATACAGAACTTATAAGATTCCCAAATCCAAAGACATTTCACGTTTATGGTGATTTCCCAG
AACACATAGCGACATGCAAATATTGCAGGGCGCCACTCCCCTGTCCCTCACAGCCATCTTCCTGCCAGGG
CGCACGCGCGCTGGGTGTTCCCGCCTAGTGACACTGGGCCCGCGATTCCTTGGAGCGGGTTGATGACGTC
AGCGTTCGAACACGCGTCTTCATCGGATCCCGGGCCCGTCGACTGCAGAGGCCTGCATGCAAGCTTGGTG
TAATCATGGTCATAGCTGTTTCCTGTGTGAAATTGTTATCCGCTCACAATTCCACACAACATACGAGCCG
GAAGCATAAAGTGTAAAGCCTGGGGTGCCTAATGAGTGAGCTAACTCACATTAATTGCGTTGCGCTCACT
GCCCGCTTTCCAGTCGGGAAACCTGTCGTGCCAGCTGCATTAATGAATCGGCCAACGCGCGGGGAGAGGC
GGTTTGCGTATTGGGCGCTCTTCCGCTTCCTCGCTCACTGACTCGCTGCGCTCGGTCGTTCGGCTGCGGC
GAGCGGTATCAGCTCACTCAAAGGCGGTAATACGGTTATCCACAGAATCAGGGGATAACGCAGGAAAGAA
CATGTGAGCAAAAGGCCAGCAAAAGGCCAGGAACCGTAAAAAGGCCGCGTTGCTGGCGTTTTTCCATAGG
CTCCGCCCCCCTGACGAGCATCACAAAAATCGACGCTCAAGTCAGAGGTGGCGAAACCCGACAGGACTAT
AAAGATACCAGGCGTTTCCCCCTGGAAGCTCCCTCGTGCGCTCTCCTGTTCCGACCCTGCCGCTTACCGG
ATACCTGTCCGCCTTTCTCCCTTCGGGAAGCGTGGCGCTTTCTCATAGCTCACGCTGTAGGTATCTCAGT
TCGGTGTAGGTCGTTCGCTCCAAGCTGGGCTGTGTGCACGAACCCCCCGTTCAGCCCGACCGCTGCGCCT
TATCCGGTAACTATCGTCTTGAGTCCAACCCGGTAAGACACGACTTATCGCCACTGGCAGCAGCCACTGG
TAACAGGATTAGCAGAGCGAGGTATGTAGGCGGTGCTACAGAGTTCTTGAAGTGGTGGCCTAACTACGGC
TACACTAGAAGAACAGTATTTGGTATCTGCGCTCTGCTGAAGCCAGTTACCTTCGGAAAAAGAGTTGGTA
GCTCTTGATCCGGCAAACAAACCACCGCTGGTAGCGGTGGTTTTTTTGTTTGCAAGCAGCAGATTACGCG
CAGAAAAAAAGGATCTCAAGAAGATCCTTTGATCTTTTCTACGGGGTCTGACGCTCAGTGGAACGAAAAC
TCACGTTAAGGGATTTTGGTCATGAGATTATCAAAAAGGATCTTCACCTAGATCCTTTTAAATTAAAAAT
GAAGTTTTAAATCAAGCCCAATCTGAATAATGTTACAACCAATTAACCAATTCTGATTAGAAAAACTCAT
CGAGCATCAAATGAAACTGCAATTTATTCATATCAGGATTATCAATACCATATTTTTGAAAAAGCCGTTT
CTGTAATGAAGGAGAAAACTCACCGAGGCAGTTCCATAGGATGGCAAGATCCTGGTATCGGTCTGCGATT
CCGACTCGTCCAACATCAATACAACCTATTAATTTCCCCTCGTCAAAAATAAGGTTATCAAGTGAGAAAT
CACCATGAGTGACGACTGAATCCGGTGAGAATGGCAAAAGTTTATGCATTTCTTTCCAGACTTGTTCAAC
AGGCCAGCCATTACGCTCGTCATCAAAATCACTCGCATCAACCAAACCGTTATTCATTCGTGATTGCGCC
TGAGCGAGACGAAATACGCGATCGCTGTTAAAAGGACAATTACAAACAGGAATCGAATGCAACCGGCGCA
GGAACACTGCCAGCGCATCAACAATATTTTCACCTGAATCAGGATATTCTTCTAATACCTGGAATGCTGT
TTTTCCGGGGATCGCAGTGGTGAGTAACCATGCATCATCAGGAGTACGGATAAAATGCTTGATGGTCGGA
AGAGGCATAAATTCCGTCAGCCAGTTTAGTCTGACCATCTCATCTGTAACATCATTGGCAACGCTACCTT
TGCCATGTTTCAGAAACAACTCTGGCGCATCGGGCTTCCCATACAAGCGATAGATTGTCGCACCTGATTG
CCCGACATTATCGCGAGCCCATTTATACCCATATAAATCAGCATCCATGTTGGAATTTAATCGCGGCCTC
GACGTTTCCCGTTGAATATGGCTCATAACACCCCTTGTATTACTGTTTATGTAAGCAGACAGTTTTATTG
TTCATGATGATATATTTTTATCTTGTGCAATGTAACATCAGAGATTTTGAGACACGGGCCAGAGCTGCA
Features (pLannotate 1.2.2; 13 found; start..end, strand, type, name):
    137..236     +  misc_feature   bom (fragment): basis of mobility region from pBR322
    242..399     -  CDS            lacZα (fragment): LacZα fragment of β-galactosidase; lacZ fragment
    444..684     +  promoter       U6 promoter: RNA polymerase III promoter for human U6 snRNA
    817..841     -  misc_feature   cPPT/CTS (fragment): central polypurine tract and central termination sequence of HIV-1 (lacking the first T)
    892..935     -  misc_RNA       tracrRNA (fragment): trans-activating CRISPR RNA for the Streptococcus pyogenes CRISPR/Cas9 system
    983..1197    -  promoter       H1 promoter: human H1 RNA promoter
   1293..1309    -  protein_bind   lac operator: The lac repressor binds to the lac operator to inhibit transcription in E. coli. This inhibition can be relieved by adding lactose or isopropyl-β-D-thiogalactopyranoside (IPTG). lac repressor encoded by lacI
   1317..1347    -  promoter       lac promoter: promoter for the E. coli lac operon
   1362..1383    -  protein_bind   CAP binding site: CAP binding activates transcription in the presence of cAMP. E. coli catabolite activator protein
   1396..1488    -  CDS            lacI (fragment): lac repressor; lacI; The lac repressor binds to the lac operator to inhibit transcription in E. coli. This inhibition can be relieved by adding lactose or isopropyl-β-D-thiogalactopyranoside (IPTG).
   1671..2259    -  rep_origin     ori: high-copy-number ColE1/pMB1/pBR322/pUC origin of replication
   2437..3246    -  CDS            KanR: aminoglycoside phosphotransferase; aph(3')-Ia; confers resistance to kanamycin in bacteria or G418 (Geneticin®) in eukaryotes
   3353..35      +  CDS            rop (fragment) (across the origin): Rop protein, which maintains plasmids at low copy number; rop
