[The description below was written by a language model from this plasmid's Addgene catalogue record and pLannotate feature annotations shown in this document.]
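Description:
AA498 is a small (about 3.4 kb) synthetic cloning plasmid built on the pUC57-Kan_v1 backbone and catalogued as a "Fragmid" fragment, meaning it is a modular donor part intended to be combined with other fragments into a final expression vector rather than used as a stand-alone delivery construct. It is propagated in E. coli through the high-copy ColE1/pUC-type origin and selected with kanamycin through the aph(3')-Ia (KanR) gene. The remaining backbone annotations (lacZα fragment, lac promoter and operator, CAP site, and partial lacI, bom and rop sequences) are remnants of the pUC57 cloning region and have no evident role in the payload.

The insert, made by gene synthesis, is a dual guide cassette described as sgCD274 plus an ABE splice-targeting sgRNA. The feature table shows two RNA polymerase III promoters in convergent orientation: a human U6 promoter on the forward strand and a human H1 promoter on the reverse strand, the latter followed by a fragment matching the S. pyogenes tracrRNA scaffold. This layout is consistent with each promoter driving one of the two guides, although the table does not annotate the spacers, does not detect a scaffold downstream of U6, and does not say which promoter drives which guide. A short cPPT/CTS-like match lies between the two units; at only 25 nt it may be incidental. According to the record, the fragment is the CD274 positive control for activity-based selection with adenine base editors. In that approach, a guide of interest is paired with a splice-site-targeting guide, presumably so that cells with active editing can be selected during base editor mutational scanning. The record does not state the selection mechanism.
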