Addgene plasmid #231119: AA498
Purpose: Fragmid fragment: (guide cassette) ABE activity-based selection CD274 positive control
Depositing lab: John Doench & David Root. Depositing organization: Broad Institute. Publication: Activity-based selection for enhanced base editor mutational scanning. Kaplan EG, Steger RJ, Shah ST, Drepanos LM, Griffith AL, Reint G, Doench JG. Nat Genet. 2025 Nov;57(11):2920-2929. doi: 10.1038/s41588-025-02366-0. Epub 2025 Oct 14. PubMed 41087678.
Backbone
  Vector backbone: pUC57-Kan_v1
  Vector type: Bacterial Expression, CRISPR
Growth in bacteria
  Bacterial resistance: Kanamycin, 50 μg/mL
  Growth temperature: 37°C
  Growth strain: DH5alpha
  Copy number: High Copy
Gene/Insert
  Gene/Insert name: sgCD274 + ABE splice-targeting sgRNA
  Species: Synthetic
  Cloning method: Gene Synthesis
Terms and licenses: Academic/Nonprofit Terms; Industry Terms: Not Available to Industry
Depositor comments: Please visit https://doi.org/10.1101/2024.11.12.622254 for bioRxiv preprint.
How to cite: AA498 was a gift from John Doench & David Root (Addgene plasmid # 231119 ; http://n2t.net/addgene:231119 ; RRID:Addgene_231119)
